>Addgene plasmid #135257 | p667-UBC-AAK1-V5_IDG-K | depositor full sequence | sequence record 260321 | Full Sequence
CAGGTGGCACTTTTCGGGGAAATGTGCGCGGAACCCCTATTTGTTTATTTTTCTAAATACATTCAAATAT
GTATCCGCTCATGAGACAATAACCCTGATAAATGCTTCAATAATATTGAAAAAGGAAGAGTATGAGTATT
CAACATTTCCGTGTCGCCCTTATTCCCTTTTTTGCGGCATTTTGCCTTCCTGTTTTTGCTCACCCAGAAA
CGCTGGTGAAAGTAAAAGATGCTGAAGATCAGTTGGGTGCACGAGTGGGTTACATCGAACTGGATCTCAA
CAGCGGTAAGATCCTTGAGAGTTTTCGCCCCGAAGAACGTTTTCCAATGATGAGCACTTTTAAAGTTCTG
CTATGTGGCGCGGTATTATCCCGTATTGACGCCGGGCAAGAGCAACTCGGTCGCCGCATACACTATTCTC
AGAATGACTTGGTTGAGTACTCACCAGTCACAGAAAAGCATCTTACGGATGGCATGACAGTAAGAGAATT
ATGCAGTGCTGCCATAACCATGAGTGATAACACTGCGGCCAACTTACTTCTGACAACGATCGGAGGACCG
AAGGAGCTAACCGCTTTTTTGCACAACATGGGGGATCATGTAACTCGCCTTGATCGTTGGGAACCGGAGC
TGAATGAAGCCATACCAAACGACGAGCGTGACACCACGATGCCTGTAGCAATGGCAACAACGTTGCGCAA
ACTATTAACTGGCGAACTACTTACTCTAGCTTCCCGGCAACAATTAATAGACTGGATGGAGGCGGATAAA
GTTGCAGGACCACTTCTGCGCTCGGCCCTTCCGGCTGGCTGGTTTATTGCTGATAAATCTGGAGCCGGTG
AGCGTGGGTCTCGCGGTATCATTGCAGCACTGGGGCCAGATGGTAAGCCCTCCCGTATCGTAGTTATCTA
CACGACGGGGAGTCAGGCAACTATGGATGAACGAAATAGACAGATCGCTGAGATAGGTGCCTCACTGATT
AAGCATTGGTAACTGTCAGACCAAGTTTACTCATATATACTTTAGATTGATTTAAAACTTCATTTTTAAT
TTAAAAGGATCTAGGTGAAGATCCTTTTTGATAATCTCATGACCAAAATCCCTTAACGTGAGTTTTCGTT
CCACTGAGCGTCAGACCCCGTAGAAAAGATCAAAGGATCTTCTTGAGATCCTTTTTTTCTGCGCGTAATC
TGCTGCTTGCAAACAAAAAAACCACCGCTACCAGCGGTGGTTTGTTTGCCGGATCAAGAGCTACCAACTC
TTTTTCCGAAGGTAACTGGCTTCAGCAGAGCGCAGATACCAAATACTGTCCTTCTAGTGTAGCCGTAGTT
AGGCCACCACTTCAAGAACTCTGTAGCACCGCCTACATACCTCGCTCTGCTAATCCTGTTACCAGTGGCT
GCTGCCAGTGGCGATAAGTCGTGTCTTACCGGGTTGGACTCAAGACGATAGTTACCGGATAAGGCGCAGC
GGTCGGGCTGAACGGGGGGTTCGTGCACACAGCCCAGCTTGGAGCGAACGACCTACACCGAACTGAGATA
CCTACAGCGTGAGCTATGAGAAAGCGCCACGCTTCCCGAAGGGAGAAAGGCGGACAGGTATCCGGTAAGC
GGCAGGGTCGGAACAGGAGAGCGCACGAGGGAGCTTCCAGGGGGAAACGCCTGGTATCTTTATAGTCCTG
TCGGGTTTCGCCACCTCTGACTTGAGCGTCGATTTTTGTGATGCTCGTCAGGGGGGCGGAGCCTATGGAA
AAACGCCAGCAACGCGGCCTTTTTACGGTTCCTGGCCTTTTGCTGGCCTTTTGCTCACATGTTCTTTCCT
GCGTTATCCCCTGATTCTGTGGATAACCGTATTACCGCCTTTGAGTGAGCTGATACCGCTCGCCGCAGCC
GAACGACCGAGCGCAGCGAGTCAGTGAGCGAGGAAGCGGAAGAGCGCCCAATACGCAAACCGCCTCTCCC
CGCGCGTTGGCCGATTCATTAATGCAGCTGGCACGACAGGTTTCCCGACTGGAAAGCGGGCAGTGAGCGC
AACGCAATTAATGTGAGTTAGCTCACTCATTAGGCACCCCAGGCTTTACACTTTATGCTTCCGGCTCGTA
TGTTGTGTGGAATTGTGAGCGGATAACAATTTCACACAGGAAACAGCTATGACCATGATTACGCCAAGCG
CGCAATTAACCCTCACTAAAGGGAACAAAAGCTGGAGCTGCAAGCTTAATGTAGTCTTATGCAATACTCT
TGTAGTCTTGCAACATGGTAACGATGAGTTAGCAACATGCCTTACAAGGAGAGAAAAAGCACCGTGCATG
CCGATTGGTGGAAGTAAGGTGGTACGATCGTGCCTTATTAGGAAGGCAACAGACGGGTCTGACATGGATT
GGACGAACCACTGAATTGCCGCATTGCAGAGATATTGTATTTAAGTGCCTAGCTCGATACAATAAACGGG
TCTCTCTGGTTAGACCAGATCTGAGCCTGGGAGCTCTCTGGCTAACTAGGGAACCCACTGCTTAAGCCTC
AATAAAGCTTGCCTTGAGTGCTTCAAGTAGTGTGTGCCCGTCTGTTGTGTGACTCTGGTAACTAGAGATC
CCTCAGACCCTTTTAGTCAGTGTGGAAAATCTCTAGCAGTGGCGCCCGAACAGGGACCTGAAAGCGAAAG
GGAAACCAGAGCTCTCTCGACGCAGGACTCGGCTTGCTGAAGCGCGCACGGCAAGAGGCGAGGGGCGGCG
ACTGGTGAGTACGCCAAAAATTTTGACTAGCGGAGGCTAGAAGGAGAGAGATGGGTGCGAGAGCGTCAGT
ATTAAGCGGGGGAGAATTAGATCGCGATGGGAAAAAATTCGGTTAAGGCCAGGGGGAAAGAAAAAATATA
AATTAAAACATATAGTATGGGCAAGCAGGGAGCTAGAACGATTCGCAGTTAATCCTGGCCTGTTAGAAAC
ATCAGAAGGCTGTAGACAAATACTGGGACAGCTACAACCATCCCTTCAGACAGGATCAGAAGAACTTAGA
TCATTATATAATACAGTAGCAACCCTCTATTGTGTGCATCAAAGGATAGAGATAAAAGACACCAAGGAAG
CTTTAGACAAGATAGAGGAAGAGCAAAACAAAAGTAAGACCACCGCACAGCAAGCGGCCGCTGATCTTCA
GACCTGGAGGAGGAGATATGAGGGACAATTGGAGAAGTGAATTATATAAATATAAAGTAGTAAAAATTGA
ACCATTAGGAGTAGCACCCACCAAGGCAAAGAGAAGAGTGGTGCAGAGAGAAAAAAGAGCAGTGGGAATA
GGAGCTTTGTTCCTTGGGTTCTTGGGAGCAGCAGGAAGCACTATGGGCGCAGCCTCAATGACGCTGACGG
TACAGGCCAGACAATTATTGTCTGGTATAGTGCAGCAGCAGAACAATTTGCTGAGGGCTATTGAGGCGCA
ACAGCATCTGTTGCAACTCACAGTCTGGGGCATCAAGCAGCTCCAGGCAAGAATCCTGGCTGTGGAAAGA
TACCTAAAGGATCAACAGCTCCTGGGGATTTGGGGTTGCTCTGGAAAACTCATTTGCACCACTGCTGTGC
CTTGGAATGCTAGTTGGAGTAATAAATCTCTGGAACAGATTGGAATCACACGACCTGGATGGAGTGGGAC
AGAGAAATTAACAATTACACAAGCTTAATACACTCCTTAATTGAAGAATCGCAAAACCAGCAAGAAAAGA
ATGAACAAGAATTATTGGAATTAGATAAATGGGCAAGTTTGTGGAATTGGTTTAACATAACAAATTGGCT
GTGGTATATAAAATTATTCATAATGATAGTAGGAGGCTTGGTAGGTTTAAGAATAGTTTTTGCTGTACTT
TCTATAGTGAATAGAGTTAGGCAGGGATATTCACCATTATCGTTTCAGACCCACCTCCCAACCCCGAGGG
GACCCGACAGGCCCGAAGGAATAGAAGAAGAAGGTGGAGAGAGAGACAGAGACAGATCCATTCGATTAGT
GAACGGATCTCGACGGTATCGGTTAACTTTTAAAAGAAAAGGGGGGATTGGGGGGTACAGTGCAGGGGAA
AGAATAGTAGACATAATAGCAACAGACATACAAACTAAAGAATTACAAAAACAAATTACAAAATTCAAAA
TTTTATCGTCCAGTGTGGTGGAATTCTGCAGATATCAACTTTGTATAGAAAAGTTGGCCTCCGCGCCGGG
TTTTGGCGCCTCCCGCGGGCGCCCCCCTCCTCACGGCGAGCGCTGCCACGTCAGACGAAGGGCGCAGCGA
GCGTCCTGATCCTTCCGCCCGGACGCTCAGGACAGCGGCCCGCTGCTCATAAGACTCGGCCTTAGAACCC
CAGTATCAGCAGAAGGACATTTTAGGACGGGACTTGGGTGACTCTAGGGCACTGGTTTTCTTTCCAGAGA
GCGGAACAGGCGAGGAAAAGTAGTCCCTTCTCGGCGATTCTGCGGAGGGATCTCCGTGGGGCGGTGAACG
CCGATGATTATATAAGGACGCGCCGGGTGTGGCACAGCTAGTTCCGTCGCAGCCGGGATTTGGGTCGCGG
TTCTTGTTTGTGGATCGCTGTGATCGTCACTTGGTGAGTAGCGGGCTGCTGGGCTGGCCGGGGCTTTCGT
GGCCGCCGGGCCGCTCGGTGGGACGGAAGCGTGTGGAGAGACCGCCAAGGGCTGTAGTCTGGGTCCGCGA
GCAAGGTTGCCCTGAACTGGGGGTTGGGGGGAGCGCAGCAAAATGGCGGCTGTTCCCGAGTCTTGAATGG
AAGACGCTTGTGAGGCGGGCTGTGAGGTCGTTGAAACAAGGTGGGGGGCATGGTGGGCGGCAAGAACCCA
AGGTCTTGAGGCCTTCGCTAATGCGGGAAAGCTCTTATTCGGGTGAGATGGGCTGGGGCACCATCTGGGG
ACCCTGACGTGAAGTTTGTCACTGACTGGAGAACTCGGTTTGTCGTCTGTTGCGGGGGCGGCAGTTATGG
CGGTGCCGTTGGGCAGTGCACCCGTACCTTTGGGAGCGCGCGCCCTCGTCGTGTCGTGACGTCACCCGTT
CTGTTGGCTTATAATGCAGGGTGGGGCCACCTGCCGGTAGGTGTGCGGTAGGCTTTTCTCCGTCGCAGGA
CGCAGGGTTCGGGCCTAGGGTAGGCTCTCCTGAATCGACAGGCGCCGGACCTCTGGTGAGGGGAGGGATA
AGTGAGGCGTCAGTTTCTTTGGTCGGTTTTATGTACCTATCTTCTTAAGTAGCTGAAGCTCCGGTTTTGA
ACTATGCGCTCGGGGTTGGCGAGTGTGTTTTGTGAAGTTTTTTAGGCACCTTTTGAAATGTAATCATTTG
GGTCAATATGTAATTTTCAGTGTTAGACTAGTAAATTGTCCGCTAAATTCTGGCCGTTTTTGGCTTTTTT
GTTAGACGCAACTTTGTACAAAAAAGCAGGCTCCGAATTCGCCCTTATGAAGAAGTTTTTCGACTCCCGG
CGAGAGCAGGGCGGCTCTGGCCTGGGCTCCGGCTCCAGCGGAGGAGGGGGCAGCACCTCGGGCCTGGGCA
GTGGCTACATCGGAAGAGTCTTCGGCATCGGGCGACAGCAGGTCACAGTGGACGAGGTGTTGGCGGAAGG
TGGATTTGCTATTGTATTTCTGGTGAGGACAAGCAATGGGATGAAATGTGCCTTGAAACGCATGTTTGTC
AACAATGAGCATGATCTCCAGGTGTGCAAGAGAGAAATCCAGATAATGAGGGATCTTTCAGGGCACAAGA
ATATTGTGGGTTACATTGATTCTAGTATCAACAACGTGAGTAGCGGTGATGTATGGGAAGTGCTCATTCT
GATGGACTTTTGTAGAGGTGGCCAGGTGGTAAACCTGATGAACCAGCGCCTGCAAACAGGCTTTACAGAG
AATGAAGTGCTCCAGATATTTTGTGATACCTGTGAAGCTGTTGCCCGCCTGCATCAGTGCAAAACTCCTA
TTATCCACCGGGACCTGAAGGTTGAAAACATCCTCTTGCATGACCGAGGCCACTATGTCCTGTGTGACTT
TGGAAGCGCCACCAACAAATTCCAGAATCCACAAACTGAGGGAGTCAATGCAGTAGAAGATGAGATTAAG
AAATACACAACGCTGTCCTATCGAGCACCAGAAATGGTCAACCTGTACAGTGGCAAAATCATCACTACGA
AGGCAGACATTTGGGCTCTTGGATGTTTGTTGTATAAATTATGCTACTTCACTTTGCCATTTGGGGAAAG
TCAGGTGGCAATTTGTGATGGAAACTTCACAATTCCTGATAATTCTCGATATTCTCAAGACATGCACTGC
CTAATTAGGTATATGTTGGAACCAGACCCTGACAAAAGGCCGGATATTTACCAGGTGTCCTACTTCTCAT
TTAAGCTACTCAAGAAAGAGTGCCCAATTCCAAATGTACAGAACTCTCCCATTCCTGCAAAGCTTCCTGA
ACCAGTGAAAGCCAGTGAGGCAGCTGCAAAAAAGACCCAGCCAAAGGCCAGACTGACAGATCCCATTCCC
ACCACAGAGACTTCAATTGCACCCCGCCAGAGGCCTAAAGCTGGGCAGACTCAGCCGAACCCAGGAATCC
TTCCCATCCAGCCAGCGCTGACACCCCGGAAGAGGGCCACTGTTCAGCCCCCACCTCAGGCTGCAGGATC
CAGCAATCAGCCTGGCCTTTTAGCCAGTGTTCCCCAACCAAAACCCCAAGCCCCACCCAGCCAGCCTCTG
CCGCAAACTCAGGCCAAGCAGCCACAGGCTCCTCCCACTCCACAGCAGACGCCTTCTACTCAGGCCCAGG
GTCTGCCCGCTCAGGCCCAGGCCACACCCCAGCACCAGCAGCAACTCTTCCTCAAGCAGCAACAGCAGCA
GCAACAGCCACCGCCAGCACAGCAGCAGCCGGCAGGCACGTTTTACCAGCAGCAGCAGGCCCAGACTCAG
CAGTTTCAGGCAGTACATCCAGCAACCCAGAAACCAGCAATTGCTCAGTTCCCTGTGGTGTCCCAAGGAG
GCTCTCAACAGCAGCTAATGCAGAATTTCTACCAGCAGCAGCAGCAGCAGCAACAACAACAGCAACAGCA
ACAGCTGGCCACAGCCCTGCATCAACAACAGCTGATGACTCAGCAGGCTGCCTTGCAGCAAAAGCCCACT
ATGGCAGCAGGACAGCAGCCCCAGCCACAGCCAGCTGCAGCCCCACAGCCAGCCCCTGCCCAGGAGCCAG
CGATTCAAGCCCCAGTAAGACAACAGCCAAAGGTTCAGACAACCCCACCTCCTGCCGTCCAGGGGCAGAA
AGTTGGATCTCTCACTCCACCCTCATCCCCCAAAACCCAACGTGCTGGGCACAGGCGTATTCTCAGTGAC
GTAACCCACAGTGCAGTCTTTGGGGTCCCTGCCAGCAAATCAACCCAGCTGCTCCAGGCAGCTGCAGCTG
AGGCCAGTCTCAATAAGTCCAAGTCTGCAACCACCACTCCATCAGGCTCTCCTCGGACCTCTCAACAAAA
CGTTTATAATCCTTCAGAAGGGTCTACGTGGAATCCCTTTGATGACGATAATTTCTCCAAACTCACAGCT
GAAGAACTGCTAAACAAGGACTTTGCCAAGCTTGGGGAAGGCAAACATCCCGAGAAGCTTGGAGGCTCAG
CTGAGAGTTTGATCCCAGGCTTTCAATCAACCCAAGGTGATGCTTTTGCTACGACCTCATTTTCTGCTGG
AACTGCTGAAAAAAGGAAGGGTGGGCAGACTGTGGACTCTGGCCTCCCGCTTCTAAGCGTGTCTGATCCT
TTCATTCCTCTTCAAGTACCTGATGCACCAGAAAAACTAATTGAGGGACTCAAGTCTCCTGACACTTCTC
TTCTGCTCCCTGACCTCTTGCCTATGACAGATCCTTTTGGTAGCACTTCTGATGCTGTAATTGGTAAAGT
CATCATCTCTGTTTCTTCAGTCATGCATGATATGTGTGCCTGTTTCAAGAATGACAAGTACCTAGTTAAC
CAATCCCTGGGGAATAGCCCTGCCACCCCAGAAGCCAAGGCTATTGAATTCAAGGGCGAATTCGACCCAG
CTTTCTTGTACAAAGTGGGCAAGCCTATCCCTAACCCTCTCCTCGGTCTCGATTCTACGTAATAACACTG
GATATACCACCGTTGATATATCCCAATGGCATCGTAAAGAACATTTTGAGGCATTTCAGTCAGTTGCTCA
ATGTACCTATAACCAGACCGTTCAGCTGGATATTACGGCCTTTTTAAAGACCGTAAAGAAAAATAAGCAC
AAGTTTTATCCGGCCTTTATTCACATTCTTGCCCGCCTGTAATCAACTTTATTATACATAGTTGATATCC
AGCACAGTGGCGGCCGCTCGACAATCAACCTCTGGATTACAAAATTTGTGAAAGATTGACTGGTATTCTT
AACTATGTTGCTCCTTTTACGCTATGTGGATACGCTGCTTTAATGCCTTTGTATCATGCTATTGCTTCCC
GTATGGCTTTCATTTTCTCCTCCTTGTATAAATCCTGGTTGCTGTCTCTTTATGAGGAGTTGTGGCCCGT
TGTCAGGCAACGTGGCGTGGTGTGCACTGTGTTTGCTGACGCAACCCCCACTGGTTGGGGCATTGCCACC
ACCTGTCAGCTCCTTTCCGGGACTTTCGCTTTCCCCCTCCCTATTGCCACGGCGGAACTCATCGCCGCCT
GCCTTGCCCGCTGCTGGACAGGGGCTCGGCTGTTGGGCACTGACAATTCCGTGGTGTTGTCGGGGAAGCT
GACGTCCTTTCCATGGCTGCTCGCCTGTGTTGCCACCTGGATTCTGCGCGGGACGTCCTTCTGCTACGTC
CCTTCGGCCCTCAATCCAGCGGACCTTCCTTCCCGCGGCCTGCTGCCGGCTCTGCGGCCTCTTCCGCGTC
TTCGCCTTCGCCCTCAGACGAGTCGGATCTCCCTTTGGGCCGCCTCCCCGCCTGGAATTCACCGGGTAGG
GGAGGCGCTTTTCCCAAGGCAGTCTGGAGCATGCGCTTTAGCAGCCCCGCTGGGCACTTGGCGCTACACA
AGTGGCCTCTGGCCTCGCACACATTCCACATCCACCGGTAGGCGCCAACCGGCTCCGTTCTTTGGTGGCC
CCTTCGCGCCACCTTCTACTCCTCCCCTAGTCAGGAAGTTCCCCCCCGCCCCGCAGCTCGCGTCGTGCAG
GACGTGACAAATGGAAGTAGCACGTCTCACTAGTCTCGTGCAGATGGACAGCACCGCTGAGCAATGGAAG
CGGGTAGGCCTTTGGGGCAGCGGCCAATAGCAGCTTTGCTCCTTCGCTTTCTGGGCTCAGAGGCTGGGAA
GGGGTGGGTCCGGGGGCGGGCTCAGGGGCGGGCTCAGGGGCGGGGCGGGCGCCCGAAGGTCCTCCGGAGG
CCCGGCATTCTGCACGCTTCAAAAGCGCACGTCTGCCGCGCTGTTCTCCTCTTCCTCATCTCCGGGCCTT
TCGACCTGCAGCCCAAGCTTACCATGACCGAGTACAAGCCCACGGTGCGCCTCGCCACCCGCGACGACGT
CCCCAGGGCCGTACGCACCCTCGCCGCCGCGTTCGCCGACTACCCCGCCACGCGCCACACCGTCGATCCG
GACCGCCACATCGAGCGGGTCACCGAGCTGCAAGAACTCTTCCTCACGCGCGTCGGGCTCGACATCGGCA
AGGTGTGGGTCGCGGACGACGGCGCCGCGGTGGCGGTCTGGACCACGCCGGAGAGCGTCGAAGCGGGGGC
GGTGTTCGCCGAGATCGGCCCGCGCATGGCCGAGTTGAGCGGTTCCCGGCTGGCCGCGCAGCAACAGATG
GAAGGCCTCCTGGCGCCGCACCGGCCCAAGGAGCCCGCGTGGTTCCTGGCCACCGTCGGCGTCTCGCCCG
ACCACCAGGGCAAGGGTCTGGGCAGCGCCGTCGTGCTCCCCGGAGTGGAGGCGGCCGAGCGCGCCGGGGT
GCCCGCCTTCCTGGAGACCTCCGCGCCCCGCAACCTCCCCTTCTACGAGCGGCTCGGCTTCACCGTCACC
GCCGACGTCGAGGTGCCCGAAGGACCGCGCACCTGGTGCATGACCCGCAAGCCCGGTGCCTGACGCCCGC
CCCACGACCCGCAGCGCCCGACCGAAAGGAGCGCACGACCCCATGCATCTCGAGGGCCCGGTACCTTTAA
GACCAATGACTTACAAGGCAGCTGTAGATCTTAGCCACTTTTTAAAAGAAAAGGGGGGACTGGAAGGGCT
AGCTCACTCCCAACGAAGACAAGATCTGCTTTTTGCTTGTACTGGGTCTCTCTGGTTAGACCAGATCTGA
GCCTGGGAGCTCTCTGGCTGCCTAGGGAACCCACTGCTTAAGCCTCAATAAAGCTTGCCTTGAGTGCTTC
AAGTAGTGTGTGCCCGTCTGTTGTGTGACTCTGGTAACTAGAGATCCCTCAGACCCTTTTAGTCAGTGTG
GAAAATCTCTAGCAGTAGTAGTTCATGTCATCTTATTATTCAGTATTTATAACTTGCAAAGAAATGAATA
TCAGAGAGTGAGAGGAACTTGTTTATTGCAGCTTATAATGGTTACAAATAAAGCAATAGCATCACAAATT
TCACAAATAAAGCATTTTTTTCACTGCATTCTAGTTGTGGTTTGTCCAAACTCATCAATGTATCTTATCA
TGTCTGGCTCTAGCTATCCCGCCCCTAACTCCGCCCAGTTCCGCCCATTCTCCGCCCCATGGCTGACTAA
TTTTTTTTATTTATGCAGAGGCCGAGGCCGCCTCGGCCTCTGAGCTATTCCAGAAGTAGTGAGGAGGCTT
TTTTGGAGGCCTAGGCTTTTGCGTCGAGACGTACCCAATTCGCCCTATAGTGAGTCGTATTACGCGCGCT
CACTGGCCGTCGTTTTACAACGTCGTGACTGGGAAAACCCTGGCGTTACCCAACTTAATCGCCTTGCAGC
ACATCCCCCTTTCGCCAGCTGGCGTAATAGCGAAGAGGCCCGCACCGATCGCCCTTCCCAACAGTTGCGC
AGCCTGAATGGCGAATGGCGCG
[124 nt withheld, positions 11013-11136]
C
[91 nt withheld, positions 11138-11228]
A
[49 nt withheld, positions 11230-11278]
CCTTTGACGTTGGAGTCCACGTTCTTT
[37 nt withheld, positions 11306-11342]
ACCCTATCTCGGTCTATTCTTTTGATTTATAAGGGATTTTGCCGATTTCGGCCTATTGGTTAAAAAATGA
GCTGATTTAACAAAAATTTAACGCGAATTTTAACAAAATATTAACGTTTACAATTTCC
Features (pLannotate 1.2.2; 33 found; start..end, strand, type, name):
     27..131     +  promoter       AmpR promoter: bla
    132..992     +  CDS            AmpR: β-lactamase; bla; confers resistance to ampicillin, carbenicillin, and related antibiotics
   1163..1751    +  rep_origin     ori: high-copy-number ColE1/pMB1/pBR322/pUC origin of replication
   1934..2026    +  CDS            lacI (fragment): lac repressor; lacI; The lac repressor binds to the lac operator to inhibit transcription in E. coli. This inhibition can be relieved by adding lactose or isopropyl-β-D-thiogalactopyranoside (IPTG).
   2039..2060    +  protein_bind   CAP binding site: CAP binding activates transcription in the presence of cAMP. E. coli catabolite activator protein
   2075..2105    +  promoter       lac promoter: promoter for the E. coli lac operon
   2109..2131    +  protein_bind   lac operator (fragment): The lac repressor binds to the lac operator to inhibit transcription in E. coli. This inhibition can be relieved by adding lactose or isopropyl-β-D-thiogalactopyranoside (IPTG). lac repressor encoded by lacI
   2174..2192    +  promoter       T3 promoter: promoter for bacteriophage T3 RNA polymerase
   2220..2441    +  promoter       RSV promoter: Rous sarcoma virus enhancer/promoter
   2448..2628    +  LTR            5' LTR (truncated): truncated 5' long terminal repeat (LTR) from HIV-1
   2672..2797    +  misc_feature   HIV-1 Ψ: packaging signal of human immunodeficiency virus type 1
   2781..3144    +  CDS            HIV-1 gag (fragment): gag protein from human immunodeficiency virus 1; gag
   3239..3575    +  ncRNA          RRE: Accession: RF00036 - HIV Rev response element
   3611..4000    +  CDS            env (fragment): ENV_HV1H2 - Experimental evidence at protein level: Swiss-Prot protein existence level 1. [Transmembrane protein gp41]: Acts as a class I viral fusion protein. Under the current model, the protein has at least 3 conformational states: pre-fusion native state, pre-hairpin intermediate state, and post-fusion hairpin state. During fusion of viral and target intracellular membranes, the coiled coil regions (heptad repeats) assume a trimer-of-hairpins structure, positioning the fusion peptide in close proximity to the C-terminal region of the ectodomain. The formation of this structure appears to d
   4018..4134    +  misc_feature   cPPT/CTS: central polypurine tract and central termination sequence of HIV-1
   4166..4186    +  protein_bind   attB4: mutant version of attB; core recombination site for the Gateway® BP reaction BP Clonase™
   4186..5397    +  promoter       UbC promoter: human ubiquitin C promoter
   5403..5422    +  protein_bind   attB1 (fragment): mutant version of attB; recombination site for the Gateway® BP reaction BP Clonase™
   5437..7935    +  CDS            AAK1 (fragment): AAK1_HUMAN - Also known as KIAA1048. Experimental evidence at protein level: Swiss-Prot protein existence level 1. (Microbial infection) By regulating clathrin-mediated endocytosis, AAK1 plays a role in the entry of hepatitis C virus as well as for the lifecycle of other viruses such as Ebola and Dengue. From Homo sapiens (Human).
   8048..8068    -  protein_bind   attB2: mutant version of attB; core recombination site for the Gateway® BP reaction BP Clonase™
   8071..8109    +  CDS            V5 tag (fragment): epitope tag from simian virus 5
   8116..8299    +  CDS            CmR (fragment): chloramphenicol acetyltransferase; cat; confers resistance to chloramphenicol
   8303..8324    -  protein_bind   attR3 (fragment): mutant version of attR; recombination site for the Gateway® LR reaction LR Clonase™
   8353..8941    +  misc_feature   WPRE: woodchuck hepatitis virus posttranscriptional regulatory element
   8954..9453    +  promoter       PGK promoter: mouse phosphoglycerate kinase 1 promoter
   9474..10073   +  CDS            PuroR: puromycin N-acetyltransferase; pac from Streptomyces alboniger; confers resistance to puromycin
  10141..10209   +  CDS            nef (fragment): NEF_HV1Z2 - Experimental evidence at protein level: Swiss-Prot protein existence level 1. Extracellular Nef protein targets CD4(+) T-lymphocytes for apoptosis by interacting with CXCR4 surface receptors. From Human immunodeficiency virus type 1 group M subtype D (isolate Z2/CDC-Z34) (HIV-1).
  10211..10444   +  LTR            3' LTR (ΔU3): self-inactivating 3' long terminal repeat (LTR) from HIV-1
  10516..10637   +  polyA_signal   SV40 poly(A) signal: SV40 polyadenylation signal
  10656..10791   +  rep_origin     SV40 ori: SV40 origin of replication
  10824..10842   -  promoter       T7 promoter: promoter for bacteriophage T7 RNA polymerase
  10850..11005   +  CDS            lacZα (fragment): LacZα fragment of β-galactosidase; lacZ fragment
  11013..11468   +  rep_origin     f1 ori (sequence partly withheld): f1 bacteriophage origin of replication; arrow indicates direction of (+) strand synthesis
