>Addgene plasmid #135257 | p667-UBC-AAK1-V5_IDG-K | addgene full sequence | sequence record 267904 | Addgene NGS Result
TAATGTGAGTTAGCTCACTCATTAGGCACCCCAGGCTTTACACTTTATGCTTCCGGCTCGTATGTTGTGT
GGAATTGTGAGCGGATAACAATTTCACACAGGAAACAGCTATGACCATGATTACGCCAAGCGCGCAATTA
ACCCTCACTAAAGGGAACAAAAGCTGGAGCTGCAAGCTTAATGTAGTCTTATGCAATACTCTTGTAGTCT
TGCAACATGGTAACGATGAGTTAGCAACATGCCTTACAAGGAGAGAAAAAGCACCGTGCATGCCGATTGG
TGGAAGTAAGGTGGTACGATCGTGCCTTATTAGGAAGGCAACAGACGGGTCTGACATGGATTGGACGAAC
CACTGAATTGCCGCATTGCAGAGATATTGTATTTAAGTGCCTAGCTCGATACATAAACGGGTCTCTCTGG
TTAGACCAGATCTGAGCCTGGGAGCTCTCTGGCTAACTAGGGAACCCACTGCTTAAGCCTCAATAAAGCT
TGCCTTGAGTGCTTCAAGTAGTGTGTGCCCGTCTGTTGTGTGACTCTGGTAACTAGAGATCCCTCAGACC
CTTTTAGTCAGTGTGGAAAATCTCTAGCAGTGGCGCCCGAACAGGGACTTGAAAGCGAAAGGGAAACCAG
AGGAGCTCTCTCGACGCAGGACTCGGCTTGCTGAAGCGCGCACGGCAAGAGGCGAGGGGCGGCGACTGGT
GAGTACGCCAAAAATTTTGACTAGCGGAGGCTAGAAGGAGAGAGATGGGTGCGAGAGCGTCAGTATTAAG
CGGGGGAGAATTAGATCGCGATGGGAAAAAATTCGGTTAAGGCCAGGGGGAAAGAAAAAATATAAATTAA
AACATATAGTATGGGCAAGCAGGGAGCTAGAACGATTCGCAGTTAATCCTGGCCTGTTAGAAACATCAGA
AGGCTGTAGACAAATACTGGGACAGCTACAACCATCCCTTCAGACAGGATCAGAAGAACTTAGATCATTA
TATAATACAGTAGCAACCCTCTATTGTGTGCATCAAAGGATAGAGATAAAAGACACCAAGGAAGCTTTAG
ACAAGATAGAGGAAGAGCAAAACAAAAGTAAGACCACCGCACAGCAAGCGGCCGCTGATCTTCAGACCTG
GAGGAGGAGATATGAGGGACAATTGGAGAAGTGAATTATATAAATATAAAGTAGTAAAAATTGAACCATT
AGGAGTAGCACCCACCAAGGCAAAGAGAAGAGTGGTGCAGAGAGAAAAAAGAGCAGTGGGAATAGGAGCT
TTGTTCCTTGGGTTCTTGGGAGCAGCAGGAAGCACTATGGGCGCAGCGTCAATGACGCTGACGGTACAGG
CCAGACAATTATTGTCTGGTATAGTGCAGCAGCAGAACAATTTGCTGAGGGCTATTGAGGCGCAACAGCA
TCTGTTGCAACTCACAGTCTGGGGCATCAAGCAGCTCCAGGCAAGAATCCTGGCTGTGGAAAGATACCTA
AAGGATCAACAGCTCCTGGGGATTTGGGGTTGCTCTGGAAAACTCATTTGCACCACTGCTGTGCCTTGGA
ATGCTAGTTGGAGTAATAAATCTCTGGAACAGATTTGGAATCACACGACCTGGATGGAGTGGGACAGAGA
AATTAACAATTACACAAGCTTAATACACTCCTTAATTGAAGAATCGCAAAACCAGCAAGAAAAGAATGAA
CAAGAATTATTGGAATTAGATAAATGGGCAAGTTTGTGGAATTGGTTTAACATAACAAATTGGCTGTGGT
ATATAAAATTATTCATAATGATAGTAGGAGGCTTGGTAGGTTTAAGAATAGTTTTTGCTGTACTTTCTAT
AGTGAATAGAGTTAGGCAGGGATATTCACCATTATCGTTTCAGACCCACCTCCCAACCCCGAGGGGACCC
GACAGGCCCGAAGGAATAGAAGAAGAAGGTGGAGAGAGAGACAGAGACAGATCCATTCGATTAGTGAACG
GATCTCGACGGTATCGGTTAACTTTTAAAAGAAAAGGGGGGATTGGGGGGTACAGTGCAGGGGAAAGAAT
AGTAGACATAATAGCAACAGACATACAAACTAAAGAATTACAAAAACAAATTACAAAATTCAAAATTTTA
TCGTCCAGTGTGGTGGAATTCTGCAGATATCAACTTTGTATAGAAAAGTTGGCCTCCGCGCCGGGTTTTG
GCGCCTCCCGCGGGCGCCCCCCTCCTCACGGCGAGCGCTGCCACGTCAGACGAAGGGCGCAGCGAGCGTC
CTGATCCTTCCGCCCGGACGCTCAGGACAGCGGCCCGCTGCTCATAAGACTCGGCCTTAGAACCCCAGTA
TCAGCAGAAGGACATTTTAGGACGGGACTTGGGTGACTCTAGGGCACTGGTTTTCTTTCCAGAGAGCGGA
ACAGGCGAGGAAAAGTAGTCCCTTCTCGGCGATTCTGCGGAGGGATCTCCGTGGGGCGGTGAACGCCGAT
GATTATATAAGGACGCGCCGGGTGTGGCACAGCTAGTTCCGTCGCAGCCGGGATTTGGGTCGCGGTTCTT
GTTTGTGGATCGCTGTGATCGTCACTTGGTGAGTAGCGGGCTGCTGGGCTGGCCGGGGCTTTCGTGGCCG
CCGGGCCGCTCGGTGGGACGGAAGCGTGTGGAGAGACCGCCAAGGGCTGTAGTCTGGGTCCGCGAGCAAG
GTTGCCCTGAACTGGGGGTTGGGGGGAGCGCAGCAAAATGGCGGCTGTTCCCGAGTCTTGAATGGAAGAC
GCTTGTGAGGCGGGCTGTGAGGTCGTTGAAACAAGGTGGGGGGCATGGTGGGCGGCAAGAACCCAAGGTC
TTGAGGCCTTCGCTAATGCGGGAAAGCTCTTATTCGGGTGAGATGGGCTGGGGCACCATCTGGGGACCCT
GACGTGAAGTTTGTCACTGACTGGAGAACTCGGTTTGTCGTCTGTTGCGGGGGCGGCAGTTATGGCGGTG
CCGTTGGGCAGTGCACCCGTACCTTTGGGAGCGCGCGCCCTCGTCGTGTCGTGACGTCACCCGTTCTGTT
GGCTTATAATGCAGGGTGGGGCCACCTGCCGGTAGGTGTGCGGTAGGCTTTTCTCCGTCGCAGGACGCAG
GGTTCGGGCCTAGGGTAGGCTCTCCTGAATCGACAGGCGCCGGACCTCTGGTGAGGGGAGGGATAAGTGA
GGCGTCAGTTTCTTTGGTCGGTTTTATGTACCTATCTTCTTAAGTAGCTGAAGCTCCGGTTTTGAACTAT
GCGCTCGGGGTTGGCGAGTGTGTTTTGTGAAGTTTTTTAGGCACCTTTTGAAATGTAATCATTTGGGTCA
ATATGTAATTTTCAGTGTTAGACTAGTAAATTGTCCGCTAAATTCTGGCCGTTTTTGGCTTTTTTGTTAG
ACGCAACTTTGTACAAAAAAGCAGGCTCCGAATTCGCCCTTATGAAGAAGTTTTTCGACTCCCGGCGAGA
GCAGGGCGGCTCTGGCCTGGGCTCCGGCTCCAGCGGAGGAGGGGGCAGCACCTCGGGCCTGGGCAGTGGC
TACATCGGAAGAGTCTTCGGCATCGGGCGACAGCAGGTCACAGTGGACGAGGTGTTGGCGGAAGGTGGAT
TTGCTATTGTATTTCTGGTGAGGACAAGCAATGGGATGAAATGTGCCTTGAAACGCATGTTTGTCAACAA
TGAGCATGATCTCCAGGTGTGCAAGAGAGAAATCCAGATAATGAGGGATCTTTCAGGGCACAAGAATATT
GTGGGTTACATTGATTCTAGTATCAACAACGTGAGTAGCGGTGATGTATGGGAAGTGCTCATTCTGATGG
ACTTTTGTAGAGGTGGCCAGGTGGTAAACCTGATGAACCAGCGCCTGCAAACAGGCTTTACAGAGAATGA
AGTGCTCCAGATATTTTGTGATACCTGTGAAGCTGTTGCCCGCCTGCATCAGTGCAAAACTCCTATTATC
CACCGGGACCTGAAGGTTGAAAACATCCTCTTGCATGACCGAGGCCACTATGTCCTGTGTGACTTTGGAA
GCGCCACCAACAAATTCCAGAATCCACAAACTGAGGGAGTCAATGCAGTAGAAGATGAGATTAAGAAATA
CACAACGCTGTCCTATCGAGCACCAGAAATGGTCAACCTGTACAGTGGCAAAATCATCACTACGAAGGCA
GACATTTGGGCTCTTGGATGTTTGTTGTATAAATTATGCTACTTCACTTTGCCATTTGGGGAAAGTCAGG
TGGCAATTTGTGATGGAAACTTCACAATTCCTGATAATTCTCGATATTCTCAAGACATGCACTGCCTAAT
TAGGTATATGTTGGAACCAGACCCTGACAAAAGGCCGGATATTTACCAGGTGTCCTACTTCTCATTTAAG
CTACTCAAGAAAGAGTGCCCAATTCCAAATGTACAGAACTCTCCCATTCCTGCAAAGCTTCCTGAACCAG
TGAAAGCCAGTGAGGCAGCTGCAAAAAAGACCCAGCCAAAGGCCAGACTGACAGATCCCATTCCCACCAC
AGAGACTTCAATTGCACCCCGCCAGAGGCCTAAAGCTGGGCAGACTCAGCCGAACCCAGGAATCCTTCCC
ATCCAGCCAGCGCTGACACCCCGGAAGAGGGCCACTGTTCAGCCCCCACCTCAGGCTGCAGGATCCAGCA
ATCAGCCTGGCCTTTTAGCCAGTGTTCCCCAACCAAAACCCCAAGCCCCACCCAGCCAGCCTCTGCCGCA
AACTCAGGCCAAGCAGCCACAGGCTCCTCCCACTCCACAGCAGACGCCTTCTACTCAGGCCCAGGGTCTG
CCCGCTCAGGCCCAGGCCACACCCCAGCACCAGCAGCAACTCTTCCTCAAGCAGCAACAGCAGCAGCAAC
AGCCACCGCCAGCACAGCAGCAGCCGGCAGGCACGTTTTACCAGCAGCAGCAGGCCCAGACTCAGCAGTT
TCAGGCAGTACATCCAGCAACCCAGCAACCAGCAATTGCTCAGTTCCCTGTGGTGTCCCAAGGAGGCTCT
CAACAGCAGCTAATGCAGAATTTCTACCAGCAGCAGCAGCAGCAGCAACAACAACAGCAACAGCAACAGC
TGGCCACAGCCCTGCATCAACAACAGCTGATGACTCAGCAGGCTGCCTTGCAGCAAAAGCCCACTATGGC
AGCAGGACAGCAGCCCCAGCCACAGCCAGCTGCAGCCCCACAGCCAGCCCCTGCCCAGGAGCCAGCGATT
CAAGCCCCAGTAAGACAACAGCCAAAGGTTCAGACAACCCCACCTCCTGCCGTCCAGGGGCAGAAAGTTG
GATCTCTCACTCCACCCTCATCCCCCAAAACCCAACGTGCTGGGCACAGGCGTATTCTCAGTGACGTAAC
CCACAGTGCAGTCTTTGGGGTCCCTGCCAGCAAATCAACCCAGCTGCTCCAGGCAGCTGCAGCTGAGGCC
AGTCTCAATAGGTCCAAGTCTGCAACCACTACTCCATCAGGCTCTCCTCGGACCTCTCAACAAAACGTTT
ATAATCCTTCAGAAGGGTCTACGTGGAATCCCTTTGATGACGATAATTTCTCCAAACTCACAGCTGAAGA
ACTGCTAAACAAGGACTTTGCCAAGCTTGGGGAAGGCAAACATCCCGAGAAGCTTGGAGGCTCAGCTGAG
AGTTTGATCCCAGGCTTTCAATCAACCCAAGGTGATGCTTTTGCTACGACCTCATTTTCTGCTGGAACTG
CTGAAAAAAGGAAGGGTGGGCAGACTGTGGACTCTGGCCTCCCGCTTCTAAGCGTGTCTGATCCTTTCAT
TCCTCTTCAAGTACCTGATGCACCAGAAAAACTAATTGAGGGACTCAAGTCTCCTGACACTTCTCTTCTG
CTCCCTGACCTCTTGCCTATGACAGATCCTTTTGGTAGCACTTCTGATGCTGTAATTGGTAAAGTCATCA
TCTCTGTTTCTTCAGTCATGCATGATATGTGTGCCTGTTTCAAGAATGACAAGTACCTAGTTAACCAATC
CCTGGGGAATAGCCCTGCCACCCCAGAAGCCAAGGCTATTGAATTCAAGGGCGAATTCGACCCAGCTTTC
TTGTACAAAGTGGGCAAGCCTATCCCTAACCCTCTCCTCGGTCTCGATTCTACGTAATAACACTGGATAT
ACCACCGTTGATATATCCCAATGGCATCGTAAAGAACATTTTGAGGCATTTCAGTCAGTTGCTCAATGTA
CCTATAACCAGACCGTTCAGCTGGATATTACGGCCTTTTTAAAGACCGTAAAGAAAAATAAGCACAAGTT
TTATCCGGCCTTTATTCACATTCTTGCCCGCCTGTAATCAACTTTATTATACATAGTTGATATCCAGCAC
AGTGGCGGCCGCTCGACAATCAACCTCTGGATTACAAAATTTGTGAAAGATTGACTGGTATTCTTAACTA
TGTTGCTCCTTTTACGCTATGTGGATACGCTGCTTTAATGCCTTTGTATCATGCTATTGCTTCCCGTATG
GCTTTCATTTTCTCCTCCTTGTATAAATCCTGGTTGCTGTCTCTTTATGAGGAGTTGTGGCCCGTTGTCA
GGCAACGTGGCGTGGTGTGCACTGTGTTTGCTGACGCAACCCCCACTGGTTGGGGCATTGCCACCACCTG
TCAGCTCCTTTCCGGGACTTTCGCTTTCCCCCTCCCTATTGCCACGGCGGAACTCATCGCCGCCTGCCTT
GCCCGCTGCTGGACAGGGGCTCGGCTGTTGGGCACTGACAATTCCGTGGTGTTGTCGGGGAAGCTGACGT
CCTTTCCATGGCTGCTCGCCTGTGTTGCCACCTGGATTCTGCGCGGGACGTCCTTCTGCTACGTCCCTTC
GGCCCTCAATCCAGCGGACCTTCCTTCCCGCGGCCTGCTGCCGGCTCTGCGGCCTCTTCCGCGTCTTCGC
CTTCGCCCTCAGACGAGTCGGATCTCCCTTTGGGCCGCCTCCCCGCCTGGAATTCTACCGGGTAGGGGAG
GCGCTTTTCCCAAGGCAGTCTGGAGCATGCGCTTTAGCAGCCCCGCTGGGCACTTGGCGCTACACAAGTG
GCCTCTGGCCTCGCACACATTCCACATCCACCGGTAGGCGCCAACCGGCTCCGTTCTTTGGTGGCCCCTT
CGCGCCACCTTCTACTCCTCCCCTAGTCAGGAAGTTCCCCCCCGCCCCGCAGCTCGCGTCGTGCAGGACG
TGACAAATGGAAGTAGCACGTCTCACTAGTCTCGTGCAGATGGACAGCACCGCTGAGCAATGGAAGCGGG
TAGGCCTTTGGGGCAGCGGCCAATAGCAGCTTTGCTCCTTCGCTTTCTGGGCTCAGAGGCTGGGAAGGGG
TGGGTCCGGGGGCGGGCTCAGGGGCGGGCTCAGGGGCGGGGCGGGCGCCCGAAGGTCCTCCGGAGGCCCG
GCATTCTGCACGCTTCAAAAGCGCACGTCTGCCGCGCTGTTCTCCTCTTCCTCATCTCCGGGCCTTTCGA
CCTGCAGCCCAAGCTTACCATGACCGAGTACAAGCCCACGGTGCGCCTCGCCACCCGCGACGACGTCCCC
AGGGCCGTACGCACCCTCGCCGCCGCGTTCGCCGACTACCCCGCCACGCGCCACACCGTCGATCCGGACC
GCCACATCGAGCGGGTCACCGAGCTGCAAGAACTCTTCCTCACGCGCGTCGGGCTCGACATCGGCAAGGT
GTGGGTCGCGGACGACGGCGCCGCGGTGGCGGTCTGGACCACGCCGGAGAGCGTCGAAGCGGGGGCGGTG
TTCGCCGAGATCGGCCCGCGCATGGCCGAGTTGAGCGGTTCCCGGCTGGCCGCGCAGCAACAGATGGAAG
GCCTCCTGGCGCCGCACCGGCCCAAGGAGCCCGCGTGGTTCCTGGCCACCGTCGGCGTCTCGCCCGACCA
CCAGGGCAAGGGTCTGGGCAGCGCCGTCGTGCTCCCCGGAGTGGAGGCGGCCGAGCGCGCCGGGGTGCCC
GCCTTCCTGGAGACCTCCGCGCCCCGCAACCTCCCCTTCTACGAGCGGCTCGGCTTCACCGTCACCGCCG
ACGTCGAGGTGCCCGAAGGACCGCGCACCTGGTGCATGACCCGCAAGCCCGGTGCCTGACGCCCGCCCCA
CGACCCGCAGCGCCCGACCGAAAGGAGCGCACGACCCCATGCATCTCGAGGGCCCGGTACCTTTAAGACC
AATGACTTACAAGGCAGCTGTAGATCTTAGCCACTTTTTAAAAGAAAAGGGGGGACTGGAAGGGCTAGCT
CACTCCCAACGAAGACAAGATCTGCTTTTTGCTTGTACTGGGTCTCTCTGGTTAGACCAGATCTGAGCCT
GGGAGCTCTCTGGCTAACTAGGGAACCCACTGCTTAAGCCTCAATAAAGCTTGCCTTGAGTGCTTCAAGT
AGTGTGTGCCCGTCTGTTGTGTGACTCTGGTAACTAGAGATCCCTCAGACCCTTTTAGTCAGTGTGGAAA
ATCTCTAGCAGTAGTAGTTCATGTCATCTTATTATTCAGTATTTATAACTTGCAAAGAAATGAATATCAG
AGAGTGAGAGGAACTTGTTTATTGCAGCTTATAATGGTTACAAATAAAGCAATAGCATCACAAATTTCAC
AAATAAAGCATTTTTTTCACTGCATTCTAGTTGTGGTTTGTCCAAACTCATCAATGTATCTTATCATGTC
TGGCTCTAGCTATCCCGCCCCTAACTCCGCCCATCCCGCCCCTAACTCCGCCCAGTTCCGCCCATTCTCC
GCCCCATGGCTGACTAATTTTTTTTATTTATGCAGAGGCCGAGGCCGCCTCGGCCTCTGAGCTATTCCAG
AAGTAGTGAGGAGGCTTTTTTGGAGGCCTAGGGACGTACCCAATTCGCCCTATAGTGAGTCGTATTACGC
GCGCTCACTGGCCGTCGTTTTACAACGTCGTGACTGGGAAAACCCTGGCGTTACCCAACTTAATCGCCTT
GCAGCACATCCCCCTTTCGCCAGCTGGCGTAATAGCGAAGAGGCCCGCACCGATCGCCCTTCCCAACAGT
TGCGCAGCCTGAATGGCGAATGGG
[124 nt withheld, positions 8985-9108]
C
[91 nt withheld, positions 9110-9200]
A
[49 nt withheld, positions 9202-9250]
CCTTTGACGTTGGAGTCCACGTTCTTT
[37 nt withheld, positions 9278-9314]
ACCCTATCTCGGTCTATTCTTTTGATTTATAAGGGATTTTGCCGATTTCGGCCTATTGGTTAAAAAATGA
GCTGATTTAACAAAAATTTAACGCGAATTTTAACAAAATATTAACGCTTACAATTTAGGTGGCACTTTTC
GGGGAAATGTGCGCGGAACCCCTATTTGTTTATTTTTCTAAATACATTCAAATATGTATCCGCTCATGAG
ACAATAACCCTGATAAATGCTTCAATAATATTGAAAAAGGAAGAGTATGAGTATTCAACATTTCCGTGTC
GCCCTTATTCCCTTTTTTGCGGCATTTTGCCTTCCTGTTTTTGCTCACCCAGAAACGCTGGTGAAAGTAA
AAGATGCTGAAGATCAGTTGGGTGCACGAGTGGGTTACATCGAACTGGATCTCAACAGCGGTAAGATCCT
TGAGAGTTTTCGCCCCGAAGAACGTTTTCCAATGATGAGCACTTTTAAAGTTCTGCTATGTGGCGCGGTA
TTATCCCGTATTGACGCCGGGCAAGAGCAACTCGGTCGCCGCATACACTATTCTCAGAATGACTTGGTTG
AGTACTCACCAGTCACAGAAAAGCATCTTACGGATGGCATGACAGTAAGAGAATTATGCAGTGCTGCCAT
AACCATGAGTGATAACACTGCGGCCAACTTACTTCTGACAACGATCGGAGGACCGAAGGAGCTAACCGCT
TTTTTGCACAACATGGGGGATCATGTAACTCGCCTTGATCGTTGGGAACCGGAGCTGAATGAAGCCATAC
CAAACGACGAGCGTGACACCACGATGCCTGTAGCAATGGCAACAACGTTGCGCAAACTATTAACTGGCGA
ACTACTTACTCTAGCTTCCCGGCAACAATTAATAGACTGGATGGAGGCGGATAAAGTTGCAGGACCACTT
CTGCGCTCGGCCCTTCCGGCTGGCTGGTTTATTGCTGATAAATCTGGAGCCGGTGAGCGTGGGTCTCGCG
GTATCATTGCAGCACTGGGGCCAGATGGTAAGCCCTCCCGTATCGTAGTTATCTACACGACGGGGAGTCA
GGCAACTATGGATGAACGAAATAGACAGATCGCTGAGATAGGTGCCTCACTGATTAAGCATTGGTAACTG
TCAGACCAAGTTTACTCATATATACTTTAGATTGATTTAAAACTTCATTTTTAATTTAAAAGGATCTAGG
TGAAGATCCTTTTTGATAATCTCATGACCAAAATCCCTTAACGTGAGTTTTCGTTCCACTGAGCGTCAGA
CCCCGTAGAAAAGATCAAAGGATCTTCTTGAGATCCTTTTTTTCTGCGCGTAATCTGCTGCTTGCAAACA
AAAAAACCACCGCTACCAGCGGTGGTTTGTTTGCCGGATCAAGAGCTACCAACTCTTTTTCCGAAGGTAA
CTGGCTTCAGCAGAGCGCAGATACCAAATACTGTTCTTCTAGTGTAGCCGTAGTTAGGCCACCACTTCAA
GAACTCTGTAGCACCGCCTACATACCTCGCTCTGCTAATCCTGTTACCAGTGGCTGCTGCCAGTGGCGAT
AAGTCGTGTCTTACCGGGTTGGACTCAAGACGATAGTTACCGGATAAGGCGCAGCGGTCGGGCTGAACGG
GGGGTTCGTGCACACAGCCCAGCTTGGAGCGAACGACCTACACCGAACTGAGATACCTACAGCGTGAGCT
ATGAGAAAGCGCCACGCTTCCCGAAGGGAGAAAGGCGGACAGGTATCCGGTAAGCGGCAGGGTCGGAACA
GGAGAGCGCACGAGGGAGCTTCCAGGGGGAAACGCCTGGTATCTTTATAGTCCTGTCGGGTTTCGCCACC
TCTGACTTGAGCGTCGATTTTTGTGATGCTCGTCAGGGGGGCGGAGCCTATGGAAAAACGCCAGCAACGC
GGCCTTTTTACGGTTCCTGGCCTTTTGCTGGCCTTTTGCTCACATGTTCTTTCCTGCGTTATCCCCTGAT
TCTGTGGATAACCGTATTACCGCCTTTGAGTGAGCTGATACCGCTCGCCGCAGCCGAACGACCGAGCGCA
GCGAGTCAGTGAGCGAGGAAGCGGAAGAGCGCCCAATACGCAAACCGCCTCTCCCCGCGCGTTGGCCGAT
TCATTAATGCAGCTGGCACGACAGGTTTCCCGACTGGAAAGCGGGCAGTGAGCGCAACGCAAT
Features (pLannotate 1.2.2; 33 found; start..end, strand, type, name):
      1..22      +  protein_bind   CAP binding site: CAP binding activates transcription in the presence of cAMP. E. coli catabolite activator protein
     37..67      +  promoter       lac promoter: promoter for the E. coli lac operon
     71..93      +  protein_bind   lac operator (fragment): The lac repressor binds to the lac operator to inhibit transcription in E. coli. This inhibition can be relieved by adding lactose or isopropyl-β-D-thiogalactopyranoside (IPTG). lac repressor encoded by lacI
    136..154     +  promoter       T3 promoter: promoter for bacteriophage T3 RNA polymerase
    182..408     +  promoter       RSV promoter: Rous sarcoma virus enhancer/promoter
    409..589     +  LTR            5' LTR (truncated): truncated 5' long terminal repeat (LTR) from HIV-1
    636..761     +  misc_feature   HIV-1 Ψ: packaging signal of human immunodeficiency virus type 1
    745..1108    +  CDS            HIV-1 gag (fragment): gag protein from human immunodeficiency virus 1; gag
   1254..1487    +  misc_feature   RRE: The Rev response element (RRE) of HIV-1 allows for Rev-dependent mRNA export from the nucleus to the cytoplasm.
   1864..1964    +  CDS            Rev (fragment): human immunodeficiency virus 1 (HIV-1) Rev protein; rev; enhances nuclear export of unspliced and incompletely spliced viral mRNAs
   1983..2099    +  misc_feature   cPPT/CTS: central polypurine tract and central termination sequence of HIV-1
   2131..2151    +  protein_bind   attB4: mutant version of attB; core recombination site for the Gateway® BP reaction BP Clonase™
   2151..3362    +  promoter       UbC promoter: human ubiquitin C promoter
   3368..3387    +  protein_bind   attB1 (fragment): mutant version of attB; recombination site for the Gateway® BP reaction BP Clonase™
   3402..5900    +  CDS            AAK1 (fragment): AAK1_HUMAN - Also known as KIAA1048. Experimental evidence at protein level: Swiss-Prot protein existence level 1. (Microbial infection) By regulating clathrin-mediated endocytosis, AAK1 plays a role in the entry of hepatitis C virus as well as for the lifecycle of other viruses such as Ebola and Dengue. From Homo sapiens (Human).
   6013..6033    -  protein_bind   attB2: mutant version of attB; core recombination site for the Gateway® BP reaction BP Clonase™
   6036..6074    +  CDS            V5 tag (fragment): epitope tag from simian virus 5
   6081..6264    +  CDS            CmR (fragment): chloramphenicol acetyltransferase; cat; confers resistance to chloramphenicol
   6268..6289    -  protein_bind   attR3 (fragment): mutant version of attR; recombination site for the Gateway® LR reaction LR Clonase™
   6318..6906    +  misc_feature   WPRE: woodchuck hepatitis virus posttranscriptional regulatory element
   6920..7419    +  promoter       PGK promoter: mouse phosphoglycerate kinase 1 promoter
   7440..8039    +  CDS            PuroR: puromycin N-acetyltransferase; pac from Streptomyces alboniger; confers resistance to puromycin
   8107..8244    +  CDS            nef (fragment): NEF_HV1LA - Experimental evidence at protein level: Swiss-Prot protein existence level 1. Extracellular Nef protein targets CD4(+) T-lymphocytes for apoptosis by interacting with CXCR4 surface receptors. From Human immunodeficiency virus type 1 group M subtype B (isolate Lai) (HIV-1).
   8230..8410    +  LTR            5' LTR (truncated): truncated 5' long terminal repeat (LTR) from HIV-1
   8482..8603    +  polyA_signal   SV40 poly(A) signal: SV40 polyadenylation signal
   8643..8778    +  rep_origin     SV40 ori: SV40 origin of replication
   8799..8817    -  promoter       T7 promoter: promoter for bacteriophage T7 RNA polymerase
   8825..8980    +  CDS            lacZα (fragment): LacZα fragment of β-galactosidase; lacZ fragment
   8985..9413    +  rep_origin     f1 ori (sequence partly withheld): f1 bacteriophage origin of replication; arrow indicates direction of (+) strand synthesis
   9466..9570    +  promoter       AmpR promoter: bla
   9571..10431   +  CDS            AmpR: β-lactamase; bla; confers resistance to ampicillin, carbenicillin, and related antibiotics
  10602..11190   +  rep_origin     ori: high-copy-number ColE1/pMB1/pBR322/pUC origin of replication
  11373..11465   +  CDS            lacI (fragment): lac repressor; lacI; The lac repressor binds to the lac operator to inhibit transcription in E. coli. This inhibition can be relieved by adding lactose or isopropyl-β-D-thiogalactopyranoside (IPTG).
