[The description below was written by a language model from this plasmid's Addgene catalogue record and pLannotate feature annotations shown in this document.]
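Description:
p667-UBC-AAK1-V5_IDG-K is a lentiviral mammalian expression plasmid built on the pDest667 Gateway destination backbone and carrying human AAK1 (AP2-associated kinase 1) with a C-terminal V5 epitope tag. It is propagated in E. coli through a ColE1/pUC-type origin with ampicillin resistance. The catalogue lists it as low copy even though the origin is annotated as a high-copy type. An f1 origin, an SV40 origin and remnants of a lac/lacZα cloning region with T3 and T7 promoters also sit in the backbone. Two full sequence records, one from the depositor and one from repository sequencing, are about 11.5 kb and show essentially the same layout.

The viral portion follows a third-generation, self-inactivating design. An RSV promoter fused to a truncated HIV-1 5' LTR drives the genomic RNA. This is followed by the Ψ packaging signal with a partial gag, the RRE for Rev-dependent export, and the cPPT/CTS. A ΔU3 3' LTR and an SV40 poly(A) signal lie at the downstream end.

The payload was assembled by multisite Gateway recombination, as shown by the att scars. The human ubiquitin C promoter lies between attB4 and attB1, the AAK1 coding sequence between attB1 and attB2, and the V5 tag follows attB2. A short chloramphenicol-resistance fragment and a partial attR3 site are annotated just after the tag and appear to be cassette remnants. A WPRE downstream enhances transcript expression, and a separate mouse PGK promoter drives puromycin N-acetyltransferase for selecting transduced cells.

The plasmid was made within a programme on understudied kinases, for stable moderate-level expression of tagged AAK1 in proteomic interaction and proximity-biotinylation network studies. This clone carries only V5, with no biotin ligase fusion annotated.
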