Addgene plasmid #135257: p667-UBC-AAK1-V5_IDG-K
Purpose: Gateway destination clone of AAK1 (human) tagged with C-terminal V5 for generating protein-proximity networks using proximity-dependent biotinylation proteomics
Depositing lab: Ben Major. Depositing organization: University of North Carolina at Chapel Hill.
Backbone
  Vector backbone: pDest667
  Backbone manufacturer: PEL
  Backbone size w/o insert (bp): 9014
  Vector type: Mammalian Expression, Lentiviral ; Gateway Destination
  Selectable markers: Puromycin
Growth in bacteria
  Bacterial resistance: Ampicillin, 100 μg/mL
  Growth temperature: 30°C
  Growth strain: NEB Stable
  Copy number: Low Copy
Gene/Insert
  Gene/Insert name: AAK1-V5 (alt name: AAK1)
  Species: H. sapiens (human)
  Entrez Gene: AAK1
  Promoter: Ubiquitin
  Tag / fusion protein: V5 (C terminal on insert)
  Cloning method: Gateway Cloning
  Sequencing primers: 5′ GCCCGAAGGAATAGAAGAAGAA; 3′ CATAGCGTAAAAGGAGCAACA
Terms and licenses: Academic/Nonprofit Terms; Industry Terms: Not Available to Industry
Depositor comments: These plasmids were generated as part of the Illuminating the Druggable Genome (IDG) program sponsored by the NIH Common Fund. The goal of this program is to identify, gather, and distribute information and resources for proteins that currently are not well-studied yet belong to commonly drug-targeted protein families: protein kinases, non-olfactory G-protein coupled receptors (GPCRs), and ion channels. The IDG program is designed to develop fundamental research tools for understudied proteins, elucidate their function, and disseminate the IDG-related resources and data to the greater scientific community. These lentiviral gateway destination plasmids were generated, as part of the Kinase-Data and Resource Generating Center (DRGC), using the single fragment or multisite gateway cloning technology. They were used for generating proteomics-based protein-interaction and protein-proximity networks that can be accessed through the kinase-DRGC website https://darkkinome.org/. Each plasmid has either an N- or C-terminal fusion protein (Flag/ V5/V5-miniTurbo/V5-TurboID/miniTurbo-V5/TurboID-V5) tagged understudied kinase driven under either a CMV or Ubiquitin (UBC) promoter. All inserts in the pENTR plasmids used to generate the deposited destination plasmids were end-sequenced and insert size validated prior to multi-site gateway cloning. The combined insert size of the single fragment or three fragment destination plasmids were confirmed by restriction digestion (BsrGI, and EcoRV for pDest667; BsrGI, EcoRV, and BstZ17I for pDest663; and BsrGI for pHAGE) and all plasmids were partially sequenced to ensure in-frame ORFs and fusion tags.
How to cite: p667-UBC-AAK1-V5_IDG-K was a gift from Ben Major (Addgene plasmid # 135257 ; http://n2t.net/addgene:135257 ; RRID:Addgene_135257)
