>Addgene plasmid #135257 | p667-UBC-AAK1-V5_IDG-K | depositor partial sequence | sequence record 260322 | DK30: TGAAGCTCCGGTTTTGAACT
NATGGATGGCGGTGTGTTTTGTGAGTTTTTTAGGCACCTTTTGAATGTAATCATTTGGGTCAATATGTAA
TTTTCAGTGTTAGACTAGTAAATTGTCCGCTAAATTCTGGCCGTTTTTGGCTTTTTTGTTAGACGCAACT
TTGTACAAAAAAGCAGGCTCCGAATTCGCCCTTATGAAGAAGTTTTTCGACTCCCGGCGAGAGCAGGGCG
GCTCTGGCCTGGGCTCCGGCTCCAGCGGAGGAGGGGGCAGCACCTCGGGCCTGGGCAGTGGCTACATCGG
AAGAGTCTTCGGCATCGGGCGACAGCAGGTCACAGTGGACGAGGTGTTGGCGGAAGGTGGATTTGCTATT
GTATTTCTGGTGAGGACAAGCAATGGGATGAAATGTGCCTTGAAACGCATGTTTGTCAACAATGAGCATG
ATCTCCAGGTGTGCAAGAGAGAAATCCAGATAATGAGGGATCTTTCAGGGCACAAGAATATTGTGGGTTA
CATTGATTCTAGTATCAACAACGTGAGTAGCGGTGATGTATGGGAAGTGCTCATTCTGATGGACTTTTGT
AGAGGTGGCCAGGTGGTAAACCTGATGAACCAGCGCCTGCAAACAGGCTTTACAGAGAATGAAGTGCTCC
AGATATTTTGTGATACCTGTGAAGCTGTTGCCCGCCTGCATCAGTGCAAAACTCCTATTATCCACCGGGA
CCTGAAGGTTGAAAACATCCTCTTGCATGACCGAGGCCACTATGTCCTGTGTGACTTTGGAAGCGCCACC
AACAAATTCCAGAATCCACAAACTGAGGGAGTCAATGCAGTAGAAGATGAGATTAAGAAATACACAACGC
TGTCCTATCGAGCACCAGAAATGGTCAACCTGTACAGTGGCAAAATCATCACTACGAAAGGCAGACATTT
GGGCTCTTGGATGTTTGTTGTATAAATTATGCTACTTCACTTTGCCATTTGGGGAAAGTCAGTGGCAATT
TGTGATGGGAAACTTCACAATTCCTGATAATTCTCGATATTCTCAGACATGCACTGCCTAATTAGGTATT
ATGTTGGAACCAGACCCTGACAAAGCGGATATTACAGGTGTCCTACTTCCTCATTAGCTACTCAGAAAGA
GNTGCCCATTCCAAATGTANGANTCTCCAATCCTGCAGCCTCTGANCAGTGAAGCAGTGAGCAGCTGCAA
AAAAGAATCCAGCCAAGGTCAG
