>Addgene plasmid #135257 | p667-UBC-AAK1-V5_IDG-K | depositor partial sequence | sequence record 260323 | DK31: CATAGCGTAAAAGGAGCAACA
NGNNTTCAGCTCATCTTTCCAAATTTTGTAATCCAGAGGTTGATTGTCGAGCGGCCGCCACTGTGCTGGA
TATCAACTATGTATAATAAAGTTGATTACAGGCGGGCAAGAATGTGAATAAAGGCCGGATAAAACTTGTG
CTTATTTTTCTTTACGGTCTTTAAAAAGGCCGTAATATCCAGCTGAACGGTCTGGTTATAGGTACATTGA
GCAACTGACTGAAATGCCTCAAAATGTTCTTTACGATGCCATTGGGATATATCAACGGTGGTATATCCAG
TGTTATTACGTAGAATCGAGACCGAGGAGAGGGTTAGGGATAGGCTTGCCCACTTTGTACAAGAAAGCTG
GGTCGAATTCGCCCTTGAATTCAATAGCCTTGGCTTCTGGGGTGGCAGGGCTATTCCCCAGGGATTGGTT
AACTAGGTACTTGTCATTCTTGAAACAGGCACACATATCATGCATGACTGAAGAAACAGAGATGATGACT
TTACCAATTACAGCATCAGAAGTGCTACCAAAAGGATCTGTCATAGGCAAGAGGTCAGGGAGCAGAAGAG
AAGTGTCAGGAGACTTGAGTCCCTCAATTAGTTTTTCTGGTGCATCAGGTACTTGAAGAGGAATGAAAGG
ATCAGACACGCTTAGAAGCGGGAGGCCAGAGTCCACAGTCTGCCCACCCTTCCTTTTTTCAGCAGTTCCA
GCAGAAAATGAGGTCGTAGCAAAAGCATCACCTTGGGTTGATTGAAAGCCTGGGATCAAACTCTCAGCTG
AGCCTCCAAGCTTCTCGGGATGTTTGCCTTCCCCAGCTTGGCAAAGTCCTTGTTTAGCAGTTCTTCAGCT
GTGAGTTTGGAGAATTATCGTCATCAAAGGGATTCCACGTAGACCCTTCTGAGGATTATAACGTTTGTTG
AAGGTCCGAGGAGAGCCTGATGAGTAGTGTTGCAGACTGGACCTATTGAGACTGGCCTCAGCTGCAGCTG
CTGAGCAGCTGGGTTGATTTGCTGCAGGACCCAAAGACTGCACTGTGGTTACGTCACTGAANACGCCTGT
GCCCAGCACGTNGNTGGGGATTGAGGGTGGAATGAAAAATCCCACTTCTCCCTTGACGGCAGAGGTGGTT
GTCTGAACTTGGTGTGTCCTACTGNNTGGAATCTTCGNNNGCAAGGACTTAGCCTTAGGTGTCCACTGAT
TGGCTGGNNCGTCCTGTGCAANTGGNCTTTGCTGCAGACNCTGCATN
